Addgene plasmid #62854: pGoldyTALEN-TUBA1B-TAL-2
Purpose: TALEN mediated gene editing at human TUBA1B locus
Depositing lab: Gaudenz Danuser. Depositing organization: Harvard Medical School. Publication: Vimentin Intermediate Filaments Template Microtubule Networks to Enhance Persistence in Cell Polarity and Directed Migration. Gan Z, Ding L, Burckhardt CJ, Lowery J, Zaritsky A, Sitterley K, Mota A, Costigliola N, Starker CG, Voytas DF, Tytell J, Goldman RD, Danuser G. Cell Syst. 2016 Sep 21. pii: S2405-4712(16)30262-9. doi: 10.1016/j.cels.2016.08.007. PubMed 27667364.
Backbone
  Vector backbone: pBSK
  Backbone manufacturer: Stratagene
  Backbone size w/o insert (bp): 5563
  Vector type: Mammalian Expression, TALEN
Growth in bacteria
  Bacterial resistance: Ampicillin, 100 μg/mL
  Growth temperature: 37°C
  Growth strain: DH5alpha
  Copy number: High Copy
Gene/Insert
  Gene/Insert name: TALEN array
  Species: Synthetic
  Insert size (bp): 2204
  Promoter: miniCAGG
  Cloning method: Unknown
  Sequencing primers: 5′ catcgcgcaatgcactgac; 3′ attcagatttcactagctgggatc
Terms and licenses: Academic/Nonprofit Terms; Industry Terms: Not Available to Industry
Depositor comments: pCGS652 from the Voytas lab was used for Golden Gate assembly.
How to cite: pGoldyTALEN-TUBA1B-TAL-2 was a gift from Gaudenz Danuser (Addgene plasmid # 62854 ; http://n2t.net/addgene:62854 ; RRID:Addgene_62854)
