[The description below was written by a language model from this plasmid's Addgene catalogue record and pLannotate feature annotations shown in this document.]
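Description:
pGoldyTALEN-TUBA1B-TAL-2 is a mammalian expression plasmid encoding one TALE nuclease directed against the human TUBA1B (alpha-tubulin 1B) locus. It is built on a pBluescript-type (pBSK) backbone and is propagated in E. coli as a high-copy plasmid through a ColE1/pUC origin, with ampicillin selection from the β-lactamase gene. An f1 phage origin and small lacZα and lacI remnants are carried over from the cloning vector.

The nuclease is driven by the miniCAGG promoter, which the feature table resolves into a CMV immediate-early enhancer, the chicken β-actin promoter, and truncated intron sequences (a β-actin-derived hybrid intron fragment and a rabbit β-globin intron fragment) just upstream of the coding region. Because the map is circular, this promoter sits at the end of the numbering and reads into the open reading frame at the start. The coding region begins with a segment homologous to a Xanthomonas TAL effector (annotated as an avrXa10 fragment), representing the TALE N-terminal scaffold. It continues through a largely unannotated stretch of about 2 kb that presumably holds the custom repeat array, and ends in the FokI nuclease cleavage domain. Two SV40 poly(A) signals are annotated downstream, on the opposite strand. The repeat array, listed as a synthetic insert of about 2.2 kb, was assembled by Golden Gate cloning into a GoldyTALEN scaffold vector. The record does not give the repeat composition or the DNA target site.

Since FokI cuts only as a dimer, this plasmid would normally be co-transfected with a partner TALEN binding the opposite side of the target site, which the "TAL-2" name suggests. The resulting double-strand break allows gene editing at TUBA1B in human cells.
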