Features (pLannotate 1.2.2; 17 found; start..end, strand, type, name):
     13..576     +  CDS            avrXa10 (fragment): AVX10_XANOO - Experimental evidence at protein level: Swiss-Prot protein existence level 1. Avirulence protein. Induces the hypersensitive response (HR)in rice plants carrying the resistance gene Xa10. Activity depends on the presence of the core repeat domains; replacement with repeat domains from other proteins (AvrBs3 of X.euvesicatoria (AC P14727) or AvrXa7 of this organism) does not elicit the HR. Probably acts as a transcription factor in its host plant (rice) to induce plant resistance or disease. From Xanthomonas oryzae pv. oryzae.
   2533..3120    +  CDS            fokIR (fragment): T2F1_PLAOK - Also known as rfoKI. Experimental evidence at protein level: Swiss-Prot protein existence level 1. Recognizes the double-stranded sequence 5'-GGATG-3'/3'-CATCC- 5' and cleaves respectively 14 bases after G-1 and 13 bases before C-1. From Planomicrobium okeanokoites (Planococcus okeanokoites) (Flavobacterium okeanokoites).
   3231..3312    -  polyA_signal   SV40 poly(A) signal: SV40 polyadenylation signal
   3335..3402    -  CDS            large T antigen (fragment): large T antigen from SV40 (simian virus 40)
   3436..3517    -  polyA_signal   SV40 poly(A) signal: SV40 polyadenylation signal
   3540..3607    -  CDS            large T antigen (fragment): large T antigen from SV40 (simian virus 40)
   3612..3681    +  CDS            lacZα (fragment): LacZα fragment of β-galactosidase; lacZ fragment
   3712..4140    -  rep_origin     f1 ori (sequence partly withheld): f1 bacteriophage origin of replication; arrow indicates direction of (+) strand synthesis
   4167..4271    +  promoter       AmpR promoter: bla
   4272..5132    +  CDS            AmpR: β-lactamase; bla; confers resistance to ampicillin, carbenicillin, and related antibiotics
   5303..5891    +  rep_origin     ori: high-copy-number ColE1/pMB1/pBR322/pUC origin of replication
   6074..6130    +  CDS            lacI (fragment): lac repressor; lacI; The lac repressor binds to the lac operator to inhibit transcription in E. coli. This inhibition can be relieved by adding lactose or isopropyl-β-D-thiogalactopyranoside (IPTG).
   6219..6522    +  enhancer       CMV enhancer: human cytomegalovirus immediate early enhancer
   6524..6799    +  promoter       chicken β-actin promoter: No description available
   6800..6935    +  intron         hybrid intron (fragment): hybrid between chicken β-actin (CBA) and minute virus of mice (MMV) introns (Gray et al., 2011)
   7007..7047    +  intron         β-globin intron (fragment): intron from rabbit β-globin gene
   7045..7101    +  CDS            HBB (fragment): HBB_LEPEU - Experimental evidence at protein level: Swiss-Prot protein existence level 1. Involved in oxygen transport from the lung to the various peripheral tissues. From Lepus europaeus (European hare).
>Addgene plasmid #62854 | pGoldyTALEN-TUBA1B-TAL-2 | depositor full sequence | sequence record 108809 | From Depositor
ATGGCTTCCTCCCCTCCAAAGAAAAAGAGAAAGGTTAGTTGGAAGGACGCAAGTGGTTGGTCTAGAGTGG
ATCTACGCACGCTCGGCTACAGTCAGCAGCAGCAAGAGAAGATCAAACCGAAGGTGCGTTCGACAGTGGC
GCAGCACCACGAGGCACTGGTGGGCCATGGGTTTACACACGCGCACATCGTTGCGCTCAGCCAACACCCG
GCAGCGTTAGGGACCGTCGCTGTCACGTATCAGCACATAATCACGGCGTTGCCAGAGGCGACACACGAAG
ACATCGTTGGCGTCGGCAAACAGTGGTCCGGCGCACGCGCCCTGGAGGCCTTGCTCACGGATGCGGGGGA
GTTGAGAGGTCCGCCGTTACAGTTGGACACAGGCCAACTTGTGAAGATTGCAAAACGTGGCGGCGTGACC
GCAATGGAGGCAGTGCATGCATCGCGCAATGCACTGACGGGTGCCCCCCTGAACCTGACCCCGGACCAAG
TGGTGGCTATCGCCAGCAACAATGGCGGCAAGCAAGCGCTCGAAACGGTGCAGCGGCTGTTGCCGGTGCT
GTGCCAGGACCATGGCCTGACTCCGGACCAAGTGGTGGCTATCGCCAGCCACGATGGCGGCAAGCAAGCG
CTCGAAACGGTGCAGCGGCTGTTGCCGGTGCTGTGCCAGGACCATGGCCTGACTCCGGACCAAGTGGTGG
CTATCGCCAGCCACGATGGCGGCAAGCAAGCGCTCGAAACGGTGCAGCGGCTGTTGCCGGTGCTGTGCCA
GGACCATGGCCTGACCCCGGACCAAGTGGTGGCTATCGCCAGCAACATTGGCGGCAAGCAAGCGCTCGAA
ACGGTGCAGCGGCTGTTGCCGGTGCTGTGCCAGGACCATGGCCTGACCCCGGACCAAGTGGTGGCTATCG
CCAGCAACATTGGCGGCAAGCAAGCGCTCGAAACGGTGCAGCGGCTGTTGCCGGTGCTGTGCCAGGACCA
TGGCCTGACCCCGGACCAAGTGGTGGCTATCGCCAGCAACGGTGGCGGCAAGCAAGCGCTCGAAACGGTG
CAGCGGCTGTTGCCGGTGCTGTGCCAGGACCATGGCCTGACTCCGGACCAAGTGGTGGCTATCGCCAGCC
ACGATGGCGGCAAGCAAGCGCTCGAAACGGTGCAGCGGCTGTTGCCGGTGCTGTGCCAGGACCATGGCCT
GACCCCGGACCAAGTGGTGGCTATCGCCAGCAACGGTGGCGGCAAGCAAGCGCTCGAAACGGTGCAGCGG
CTGTTGCCGGTGCTGTGCCAGGACCATGGCCTGACCCCGGACCAAGTGGTGGCTATCGCCAGCAACAATG
GCGGCAAGCAAGCGCTCGAAACGGTGCAGCGGCTGTTGCCGGTGCTGTGCCAGGACCATGGCCTGACCCC
GGACCAAGTGGTGGCTATCGCCAGCAACAATGGCGGCAAGCAAGCGCTCGAAACGGTGCAGCGGCTGTTG
CCGGTGCTGTGCCAGGACCATGGCCTGACCCCGGACCAAGTGGTGGCTATCGCCAGCAACATTGGCGGCA
AGCAAGCGCTCGAAACGGTGCAGCGGCTGTTGCCGGTGCTGTGCCAGGACCATGGCCTGACTCCGGACCA
AGTGGTGGCTATCGCCAGCCACGATGGCGGCAAGCAAGCGCTCGAAACGGTGCAGCGGCTGTTGCCGGTG
CTGTGCCAGGACCATGGCCTGACCCCGGACCAAGTGGTGGCTATCGCCAGCAACATTGGCGGCAAGCAAG
CGCTCGAAACGGTGCAGCGGCTGTTGCCGGTGCTGTGCCAGGACCATGGCCTGACTCCGGACCAAGTGGT
GGCTATCGCCAGCCACGATGGCGGCAAGCAAGCGCTCGAAACGGTGCAGCGGCTGTTGCCGGTGCTGTGC
CAGGACCATGGCCTGACTCCGGACCAAGTGGTGGCTATCGCCAGCCACGATGGCGGCAAGCAAGCGCTCG
AAACGGTGCAGCGGCTGTTGCCGGTGCTGTGCCAGGACCATGGCCTGACCCCGGACCAAGTGGTGGCTAT
CGCCAGCAACATTGGCGGCAAGCAAGCGCTCGAAACGGTGCAGCGGCTGTTGCCGGTGCTGTGCCAGGAC
CATGGCCTGACCCCGGACCAAGTGGTGGCTATCGCCAGCAACAATGGCGGCAAGCAAGCGCTCGAAACGG
TGCAGCGGCTGTTGCCGGTGCTGTGCCAGGACCATGGCCTGACTCCGGACCAAGTGGTGGCTATCGCCAG
CCACGATGGCGGCAAGCAAGCGCTCGAAACGGTGCAGCGGCTGTTGCCGGTGCTGTGCCAGGACCATGGC
CTGACTCCGGACCAAGTGGTGGCTATCGCCAGCCACGATGGCGGCAAGCAAGCGCTCGAAACGGTGCAGC
GGCTGTTGCCGGTGCTGTGCCAGGACCATGGCCTGACCCCGGACCAAGTGGTGGCTATCGCCAGCAACGG
TGGCGGCAAGCAAGCGCTCGAAAGCATTGTGGCCCAGCTGAGCCGGCCTGATCCGGCGTTGGCCGCGTTG
ACCAACGGATCCCAGCTAGTGAAATCTGAATTGGAAGAGAAGAAATCTGAACTTAGACATAAATTGAAAT
ATGTGCCACATGAATATATTGAATTGATTGAAATCGCAAGAAATTCAACTCAGGATAGAATCCTTGAAAT
GAAGGTGATGGAGTTCTTTATGAAGGTTTATGGTTATCGTGGTAAACATTTGGGTGGATCAAGGAAACCA
GACGGAGCAATTTATACTGTCGGATCTCCTATTGATTACGGTGTGATCGTTGATACTAAGGCATATTCAG
GAGGTTATAATCTTCCAATTGGTCAAGCAGATGAAATGCAAAGATATGTCGAAGAGAATCAAACAAGAAA
CAAGCATATCAACCCTAATGAATGGTGGAAAGTCTATCCATCTTCAGTAACAGAATTTAAGTTCTTGTTT
GTGAGTGGTCATTTCAAAGGAAACTACAAAGCTCAGCTTACAAGATTGAATCATATCACTAATTGTAATG
GAGCTGTTCTTAGTGTAGAAGAGCTTTTGATTGGTGGAGAAATGATTAAAGCTGGTACATTGACACTTGA
GGAAGTGAGAAGGAAATTTAATAACGGTGAGATAAACTTTTAATAGGAGCTCGCCCGGGGATCTAATTCA
ATTAGAGACTAATTCAATTAGAGCTAATTCAATTAGGATCCAGAATTCATTGATGAGTTTGGACAAACCA
CAACTAGAATGCAGTGAAAAAAATGCTTTATTTGTGAAATTTGTGATGCTATTGCTTTATTTGTAACCAT
TATAAGCTGCAATAAACAAGTTAACAACAACAATTGCATTCATTTTATGTTTCAGGTTCAGGGGGAGGTG
TGGGAGGTTTTTTAAAGCAAGTAAAACCTCTACAAATGTGGTCATTGATGAGTTTGGACAAACCACAACT
AGAATGCAGTGAAAAAAATGCTTTATTTGTGAAATTTGTGATGCTATTGCTTTATTTGTAACCATTATAA
GCTGCAATAAACAAGTTAACAACAACAATTGCATTCATTTTATGTTTCAGGTTCAGGGGGAGGTGTGGGA
GGTTTTTTAAAGCAAGTAAAACCTCTACAAATGTGGTCATTCAGCTGGCGTAATAGCGAAGAGGCCCGCA
CCGATCGCCCTTCCCAACAGTTGCGCAGCCTGAATGGCGAATGGAAATTGTAAGCGTTAATATTTTGTTA
AAATTCGCGTTAAATTTTTGTTAAATCAGCTCATTTTTTAACCAATAGGCCGAAATCGGCAAAATCCCTT
ATAAATCAAAAGAATAGACCGAGATAGGGT
[37 nt withheld, positions 3811-3847]
AAAGAACGTGGACTCCAACGTCAAAGG
[49 nt withheld, positions 3875-3923]
T
[91 nt withheld, positions 3925-4015]
G
[124 nt withheld, positions 4017-4140]
CAGGTGGCACTTTTCGGGGAAATGTGCGCGGAACCCCTATTTGTTTATTTTTCTAAATACATTCAAATAT
GTATCCGCTCATGAGACAATAACCCTGATAAATGCTTCAATAATATTGAAAAAGGAAGAGTATGAGTATT
CAACATTTCCGTGTCGCCCTTATTCCCTTTTTTGCGGCATTTTGCCTTCCTGTTTTTGCTCACCCAGAAA
CGCTGGTGAAAGTAAAAGATGCTGAAGATCAGTTGGGTGCACGAGTGGGTTACATCGAACTGGATCTCAA
CAGCGGTAAGATCCTTGAGAGTTTTCGCCCCGAAGAACGTTTTCCAATGATGAGCACTTTTAAAGTTCTG
CTATGTGGCGCGGTATTATCCCGTATTGACGCCGGGCAAGAGCAACTCGGTCGCCGCATACACTATTCTC
AGAATGACTTGGTTGAGTACTCACCAGTCACAGAAAAGCATCTTACGGATGGCATGACAGTAAGAGAATT
ATGCAGTGCTGCCATAACCATGAGTGATAACACTGCGGCCAACTTACTTCTGACAACGATCGGAGGACCG
AAGGAGCTAACCGCTTTTTTGCACAACATGGGGGATCATGTAACTCGCCTTGATCGTTGGGAACCGGAGC
TGAATGAAGCCATACCAAACGACGAGCGTGACACCACGATGCCTGTAGCAATGGCAACAACGTTGCGCAA
ACTATTAACTGGCGAACTACTTACTCTAGCTTCCCGGCAACAATTAATAGACTGGATGGAGGCGGATAAA
GTTGCAGGACCACTTCTGCGCTCGGCCCTTCCGGCTGGCTGGTTTATTGCTGATAAATCTGGAGCCGGTG
AGCGTGGGTCTCGCGGTATCATTGCAGCACTGGGGCCAGATGGTAAGCCCTCCCGTATCGTAGTTATCTA
CACGACGGGGAGTCAGGCAACTATGGATGAACGAAATAGACAGATCGCTGAGATAGGTGCCTCACTGATT
AAGCATTGGTAACTGTCAGACCAAGTTTACTCATATATACTTTAGATTGATTTAAAACTTCATTTTTAAT
TTAAAAGGATCTAGGTGAAGATCCTTTTTGATAATCTCATGACCAAAATCCCTTAACGTGAGTTTTCGTT
CCACTGAGCGTCAGACCCCGTAGAAAAGATCAAAGGATCTTCTTGAGATCCTTTTTTTCTGCGCGTAATC
TGCTGCTTGCAAACAAAAAAACCACCGCTACCAGCGGTGGTTTGTTTGCCGGATCAAGAGCTACCAACTC
TTTTTCCGAAGGTAACTGGCTTCAGCAGAGCGCAGATACCAAATACTGTCCTTCTAGTGTAGCCGTAGTT
AGGCCACCACTTCAAGAACTCTGTAGCACCGCCTACATACCTCGCTCTGCTAATCCTGTTACCAGTGGCT
GCTGCCAGTGGCGATAAGTCGTGTCTTACCGGGTTGGACTCAAGACGATAGTTACCGGATAAGGCGCAGC
GGTCGGGCTGAACGGGGGGTTCGTGCACACAGCCCAGCTTGGAGCGAACGACCTACACCGAACTGAGATA
CCTACAGCGTGAGCTATGAGAAAGCGCCACGCTTCCCGAAGGGAGAAAGGCGGACAGGTATCCGGTAAGC
GGCAGGGTCGGAACAGGAGAGCGCACGAGGGAGCTTCCAGGGGGAAACGCCTGGTATCTTTATAGTCCTG
TCGGGTTTCGCCACCTCTGACTTGAGCGTCGATTTTTGTGATGCTCGTCAGGGGGGCGGAGCCTATGGAA
AAACGCCAGCAACGCGGCCTTTTTACGGTTCCTGGCCTTTTGCTGGCCTTTTGCTCACATGTTCTTTCCT
GCGTTATCCCCTGATTCTGTGGATAACCGTATTACCGCCTTTGAGTGAGCTGATACCGCTCGCCGCAGCC
GAACGACCGAGCGCAGCGAGTCAGTGAGCGAGGAAGCGGAAGAGCGCCCAATACGCAAACCGCCTCTCCC
CGCGCGTTGGCCGATTCATTAATGCAGCTGAGATCTTAAGGGATTACTAGTTTAAACCTAGTTATTAATA
GTAATCAATTACGGGGTCATTAGTTCATAGCCCATATATGGAGTTCCGCGTTACATAACTTACGGTAAAT
GGCCCGCCTGGCTGACCGCCCAACGACCCCCGCCCATTGACGTCAATAATGACGTATGTTCCCATAGTAA
CGCCAATAGGGACTTTCCATTGACGTCAATGGGTGGAGTATTTACGGTAAACTGCCCACTTGGCAGTACA
TCAAGTGTATCATATGCCAAGTACGCCCCCTATTGACGTCAATGACGGTAAATGGCCCGCCTGGCATTAT
GCCCAGTACATGACCTTATGGGACTTTCCTACTTGGCAGTACATCTACGTATTAGTCATCGCTATTACCA
TGGTCGAGGTGAGCCCCACGTTCTGCTTCACTCTCCCCATCTCCCCCCCCTCCCCACCCCCAATTTTGTA
TTTATTTATTTTTTAATTATTTTGTGCAGCGATGGGGGCGGGGGGGGGGGGGGCGCGCGCCAGGCGGGGC
GGGGCGGGGCGAGGGGCGGGGCGGGGCGAGGCGGAGAGGTGCGGCGGCAGCCAATCAGAGCGGCGCGCTC
CGAAAGTTTCCTTTTATGGCGAGGCGGCGGCGGCGGCGGCCCTATAAAAAGCGAAGCGCGCGGCGGGCGG
GAGTCGCTGCGCGCTGCCTTCGCCCCGTGCCCCGCTCCGCCGCCGCCTCGCGCCGCCCGCCCCGGCTCTG
ACTGACCGCGTTACTCCCACAGGTGAGCGGGCGGGACGGCCCTTCTCCTCCGGGCTGTAATTAGCGCTTG
GTTTAATGACGGCTTGTTTCTTTTCTGTGGCTGCGTGAAAGCCTTGAGGGGCTCCGGGAGCTAGAGCCTC
TGCTAACCATGTTCATGCCTTCTTCTTTTTCCTACAGCTCCTGGGCAACGTGCTGGTTATTGTGCTGTCT
CATCATTTTGGCAAAGAATTTTAAGCTAGGATCTAACTCGAGAAAGATATTGTATATATCGTAACAATAG
GAGGTTCAACA
