>Addgene plasmid #62854 | pGoldyTALEN-TUBA1B-TAL-2 | addgene partial sequence | sequence record 109891 | pCAG-F 5'-GCAACGTGCTGGTTATTGTG-3'
GATATTGTATATATCGTAACAATAGGAGGTTCAACAATGGCTTCCTCCCCTCCAAAGAAAAAGAGAAAGG
TTAGTTGGAAGGACGCAAGTGGTTGGTCTAGAGTGGATCTACGCACGCTCGGCTACAGTCAGCAGCAGCA
AGAGAAGATCAAACCGAAGGTGCGTTCGACAGTGGCGCAGCACCACGAGGCACTGGTGGGCCATGGGTTT
ACACACGCGCACATCGTTGCGCTCAGCCAACACCCGGCAGCGTTAGGGACCGTCGCTGTCACGTATCAGC
ACATAATCACGGCGTTGCCAGAGGCGACACACGAAGACATCGTTGGCGTCGGCAAACAGTGGTCCGGCGC
ACGCGCCCTGGAGGCCTTGCTCACGGATGCGGGGGAGTTGAGAGGTCCGCCGTTACAGTTGGACACAGGC
CAACTTGTGAAGATTGCAAAACGTGGCGGCGTGACCGCAATGGAGGCAGTGCATGCATCGCGCAATGCAC
TGACGGGTGCCCCCCTGAACCTGACCCCGGACCAAGTGGTGGCTATCGCCAGCAACAATGGCGGCAAGCA
AGCGCTCGAAACGGTGCAGCGGCTGTTGCCGGTGCTGTGCCAGGACCATGGCCTGACTCCGGACCAAGTG
GTGGCTATCGCCAGCCACGATGGC
