>Addgene plasmid #62854 | pGoldyTALEN-TUBA1B-TAL-2 | addgene partial sequence | sequence record 109892 | homodimer_rev 5'-aattcagatttcactagctg-3'
CTCAGCTGGGCCACAATGCTTTCGAGCGCTTGCTTGCCGCCACCGTTGCTGGCGATAGCCACCACTTGGT
CCGGGGTCAGGCCATGGTCCTGGCACAGCACCGGCAACAGCCGCTGCACCGTTTCGAGCGCTTGCTTGCC
GCCATCGTGGCTGGCGATAGCCACCACTTGGTCCGGAGTCAGGCCATGGTCCTGGCACAGCACCGGCAAC
AGCCGCTGCACCGTTTCGAGCGCTTGCTTGCCGCCATCGTGGCTGGCGATAGCCACCACTTGGTCCGGAG
TCAGGCCATGGTCCTGGCACAGCACCGGCAACAGCCGCTGCACCGTTTCGAGCGCTTGCTTGCCGCCATT
GTTGCTGGCGATAGCCACCACTTGGTCCGGGGTCAGGCCATGGTCCTGGCACAGCACCGGCAACAGCCGC
TGCACCGTTTCGAGCGCTTGCTTGCCGCCAATGTTGCTGGCGATAGCCACCACTTGGTCCGGGGTCAGGC
CATGGTCCTGGCACAGCACCGGCAACAGCCGCTGCACCGTTTCGAGCGCTTGCTTGCCGCCATCGTGGCT
GGCGATAGCCACCACTTGGTCCGGAGTCAGGCCATGGTCCTGGCACAGCACCGGCAACAGCCGCTGCACC
GTTTCGAGCGCTTGCTTGCCGCCATCGTGGCT
