>Addgene plasmid #62854 | pGoldyTALEN-TUBA1B-TAL-2 | addgene partial sequence | sequence record 110528 | TAL_F1 5'-ttggcgtcggcaaacagtgg-3'
AGTTGAGAGGTCCGCCGTTACAGTTGGACACAGGCCAACTTGTGAAGATTGCAAAACGTGGCGGCGTGAC
CGCAATGGAGGCAGTGCATGCATCGCGCAATGCACTGACGGGTGCCCCCCTGAACCTGACCCCGGACCAA
GTGGTGGCTATCGCCAGCAACAATGGCGGCAAGCAAGCGCTCGAAACGGTGCAGCGGCTGTTGCCGGTGC
TGTGCCAGGACCATGGCCTGACTCCGGACCAAGTGGTGGCTATCGCCAGCCACGATGGCGGCAAGCAAGC
GCTCGAAACGGTGCAGCGGCTGTTGCCGGTGCTGTGCCAGGACCATGGCCTGACTCCGGACCAAGTGGTG
GCTATCGCCAGCCACGATGGCGGCAAGCAAGCGCTCGAAACGGTGCAGCGGCTGTTGCCGGTGCTGTGCC
AGGACCATGGCCTGACCCCGGACCAAGTGGTGGCTATCGCCAGCAACATTGGCGGCAAGCAAGCGCTCGA
AACGGTGCAGCGGCTGTTGCCGGTGCTGTGCCAGGACCATGGCCTGACCCCGGACCAAGTGGTGGCTATC
GCCAGCAACATTGGCGGCAAGCAAGCGCTCGAAACGGTGCAGCGGCTGTTGCCGGTGCTGTGCCAGGACC
ATGGCCTGACCCCGGACCAAGTGGTGGCTATCGCCAGCAACGGTGGCGGCAAGCAAGCGCTCG
